>Addgene plasmid #179399 | pv6_TAF3_2xPhd | addgene full sequence | sequence record 373295 | Addgene Partial NGS Result
TCGCGCGTTTCGGTGATGACGGTGAAAACCTCTGACACATGCAGCTCCCGGAGACGGTCACAGCTTGTCT
GTAAGCGGATGCCGGGAGCAGACAAGCCCGTCAGGGCGCGTCAGCGGGTGTTGGCGGGTGTCGGGGCTGG
CTTAACTATGCGGCATCAGAGCAGATTGTACTGAGAGTGCACCATATGCGGTGTGAAATACCGCACAGAT
GCGTAAGGAGAAAATACCGCATCAGGCGCCATTCGCCATTCAGGCTGCGCAACTGTTGGGAAGGGCGATC
GGTGCGGGCCTCTTCGCTATTACGCCAGCTGGCGAAAGGGGGATGTGCTGCAAGGCGATTAAGTTGGGTA
ACGCCAGGGTTTTCCCAGTCACGACGTTGTAAAACGACGGCCAGTGAATTCTCGAGCCATAACTTCGTAT
AATGTATACTATACGAAGTTATATCGGACATTGATTATTGACTAGTTATTAATAGTAATCAATTACGGGG
TCATTAGTTCATAGCCCATATATGGAGTTCCGCGTTACATAACTTACGGTAAATGGCCCGCCTGGCTGAC
CGCCCAACGACCCCCGCCCATTGACGTCAATAATGACGTATGTTCCCATAGTAACGCCAATAGGGACTTT
CCATTGACGTCAATGGGTGGAGTATTTACGGTAAACTGCCCACTTGGCAGTACATCAAGTGTATCATATG
CCAAGTACGCCCCCTATTGACGTCAATGACGGTAAATGGCCCGCCTGGCATTATGCCCAGTACATGACCT
TATGGGACTTTCCTACTTGGCAGTACATCTACGTATTAGTCATCGCTATTACCATGGTCGAGGTGAGCCC
CACGTTCTGCTTCACTCTCCCCATCTCCCCCCCCTCCCCACCCCCAATTTTGTATTTATTTATTTTTTAA
TTATTTTGTGCAGCGATGGGGGCGGGGGGGGGGGGGGSGCGCGCCRGGGGGGGGGGGGGGGGGSGGGGGG
SGGGGSGGGGSGRGGSGGAGAGGKGCGGCGGCAGCCAATCAGAGCGGCGCGCTCCGAAAGTTTCCTTTTA
TGGCGAGGCGGCGGCGGCGGCGGCCCTATAAAAAGCGAAGCGCGCGGCGGGCGGGAGTCGCTGCGCGCTG
CCTTCGCCCCGTGCCCCGCTCCGCCGCCGCCTCGCGCCGCCCGCCCCGGCTCTGACTGACCGCGTTACTC
CCACAGGTGAGCGGGCGGGACGGCCCTTCTCCTCCGGGCTGTAATTAGCGCTTGGTTTAATGACGGCTTG
TTTCTTTTCTGTGGCTGCGTGAAAGCCTTGAGGGGCTCCGGGAGGGCCCTTTGTGCGGGGGGAGCGGCTC
GGGGGGTGCGTGCGTGTGTGTGTGCGTGGGGAGCGCCGCGTGCGGCTCCGCGCTGCCCGGCGGCTGTGAG
CGCTGCGGGCGCGGCGCGGGGCTTTGTGCGCTCCGCAGTGTGCGCGAGGGGAGCGCGGCCGGGGGCGGTG
CCCCGCGGTGCGGGGGGGGCTGCGAGGGGAACAAAGGCTGCGTGCGGGGTGTGTGCGTGGGGGGGTGAGC
AGGGGGTGTGGGCGCGTCGGTCGGGCTGCAACCCCCCCTGCACCCCCCTCCCCGAGTTGCTGAGCACGGC
CCGGCTTCGGGTGCGGGGCTCCGTACGGGGCGTGGCGCGGGGCTCGCCGTGCCGGGCGGGGGGTGGCGGC
AGGTGGGGGTGCCGGGCGGGGCGGGGCCGCCTCGGGCCGGGGAGGGCTCGGGGGAGGGGCGCGGCGGCCC
CCGGAGCGCCGGCGGCTGTCGAGGCGCGGCGAGCCGCAGCCATTGCCTTTTATGGTAATCGTGCGAGAGG
GCGCAGGGACTTCCTTTGTCCCAAATCTGTGCGGAGCCGAAATCTGGGAGGCGCCGCCGCACCCCCTCTA
GCGGGCGCGGGGCGAAGCGGTGCGGCGCCGGCAGGAAGGAAATGGGCGGGGAGGGCCTTCGTGCGTCGCC
GCGCCGCCGTCCCCTTCTCCCTCTCCAGCCTCGGGGCTGTCCGCGGGGGGACGGCTGCCTTCGGGGGGGA
CGGGGCAGGGCGGGGTTCGGCTTCTGGCGTGTGACCGGCGGCTCTAGAGCCTCTGCTAACCATGTTCATG
CCTTCTTCTTTTTCCTACAGCTCCTGGGCAACGTGCTGGTTATTGTGCTGTCTCATCATTTTGGCAAAGA
ATTCTAGCATGGCTGGTGGCCTGAATGACATCTTTGAGGCCCAGAAGATCGAGTGGCATGAGAACCTGTA
CTTCCAGGGAGTCGACGAAGAGTCTGGTTCTGTTTCTGGTGGTGATAGTGCCAAAGCCCCCGTGAGGAGC
GTCGTGACTGAGACGGTCAGCACTTATGTGATCCGTGATGAGTGGGGCAATCAGATCTGGATCTGTCCAG
GGTGCAACAAGCCTGATGACGGGAGCCCGATGATTGGCTGTGACGACTGTGACGATTGGTACCACTGGCC
CTGTGTGGGAATCATGGCTGCTCCTCCAGAAGAGATGCAGTGGTTCTGCCCGAAGTGTGCCAACAAGATA
AAGAAAGACAAGAAGCACAAGAAGAGGAAGCACCGTGCGCACGGTGGTGGCGGATCAGAAGGAGGCGGTA
GCGGGGGCCCTGGTTCGGGAGGGGAAGGTTCTGCTGGGGGAGGGAGCGCTGGCGGGGGGTCTAGTGCAAA
GGCACCTGTCCGAAGTGTCGTCACAGAAACTGTGTCTACTTATGTCATCAGAGACGAATGGGGAAATCAG
ATTTGGATCTGTCCCGGCTGCAATAAGCCAGATGACGGATCACCTATGATAGGATGTGACGACTGCGATG
ACTGGTATCACTGGCCTTGCGTTGGGATCATGGCCGCCCCCCCCGAAGAGATGCAATGGTTTTGCCCCAA
ATGCGCCAATAAAATAAAAAAGGACAAGAAACATAAGAAACGCAAGCATCGCGCTCACATCGGTGGCGGA
GGCTCTGGAGGTGGAGGCTCCGCACCCCCCAAAAAGAAACGCAAGGTTGGATACCGGGATCCACCGGTCG
CCACCGTGAGCAAGGGCGAGGAGCTGTTCACCGGGGTGGTGCCCATCCTGGTCGAGCTGGACGGCGACGT
AAACGGCCACAAGTTCAGCGTGTCCGGCGAGGGCGAGGGCGATGCCACCTACGGCAAGCTGACCCTGAAG
TTCATCTGCACCACCGGCAAGCTGCCCGTGCCCTGGCCCACCCTCGTGACCACCCTGACCTACGGCGTGC
AGTGCTTCAGCCGCTACCCCGACCACATGAAGCAGCACGACTTCTTCAAGTCCGCCATGCCCGAAGGCTA
CGTCCAGGAGCGCACCATCTTCTTCAAGGACGACGGCAACTACAAGACCCGCGCCGAGGTGAAGTTCGAG
GGCGACACCCTGGTGAACCGCATCGAGCTGAAGGGCATCGACTTCAAGGAGGACGGCAACATCCTGGGGC
ACAAGCTGGAGTACAACTACAACAGCCACAACGTCTATATCATGGCCGACAAGCAGAAGAACGGCATCAA
GGTGAACTTCAAGATCCGCCACAACATCGAGGACGGCAGCGTGCAGCTCGCCGACCACTACCAGCAGAAC
ACCCCCATCGGCGACGGCCCCGTGCTGCTGCCCGACAACCACTACCTGAGCACCCAGTCCGCCCTGAGCA
AAGACCCCAACGAGAAGCGCGATCACATGGTCCTGCTGGAGTTCGTGACCGCCGCCGGGATCACTCTCGG
CATGGACGAGCTGTACAAGTAAAGCGAGCTCGACAGATCTAGGAGCGGTTAACGAGGTAGCGGCCGCCGA
AGCCGCTTGGAATAAGGCCGGTGTGCGTTTGTCTATATGTTATTTTCCACCATATTGCCGTCTTTTGGCA
ATGTGAGGGCCCGGAAACCTGGCCCTGTCTTCTTGACGAGCATTCCTAGGGGTCTTTCCCCTCTCGCCAA
AGGAATGCAAGGTCTGTTGAATGTCGTGAAGGAAGCAGTTCCTCTGGAAGCTTCTTGAAGACAAACAACG
TCTGTAGCGACCCTTTGCAGGCAGCGGAACCCCCCACCTGGCGACAGGTGCCTCTGCGGCCAAAAGCCAC
GTGTATAAGATACACCTGCAAAGGCGGCACAACCCCAGTGCCACGTTGTGAGTTGGATAGTTGTGGAAAG
AGTCAAATGGCTCTCCTCAAGCGTATTCAACAAGGGGCTGAAGGATGCCCAGAAGGTACCCCATTGTATG
GGATCTGATCTGGGGCCTCGGTGCACATGCTTTACATGTGTTTAGTCGAGGTTAAAAAAACGTCTAGGCC
CCCCGAACCACGGGGACGTGGTTTTCCTTTGAAAAACACGATGATAATATGGCCACAACCATGACCGAGT
ACAAGCCCACGGTGCGCCTCGCCACCCGCGACGACGTCCCCAGGGCCGTACGCACCCTCGCCGCCGCGTT
CGCCGACTACCCCGCCACGCGCCACACCGTCGATCCGGACCGCCACATCGAGCGGGTCACCGAGCTGCAA
GAACTCTTCCTCACGCGCGTCGGGCTCGACATCGGCAAGGTGTGGGTCGCGGACGACGGCGCCGCGGTGG
CGGTCTGGACCACGCCGGAGAGCGTCGAAGCGGGGGCGGTGTTCGCCGAGATCGGCCCGCGCATGGCCGA
GTTGAGCGGTTCCCGGCTGGCCGCGCAGCAACAGATGGAAGGCCTCCTGGCGCCGCACCGGCCCAAGGAG
CCCGCGTGGTTCCTGGCCACCGTCGGCGTCTCGCCCGACCACCAGGGCAAGGGTCTGGGCAGCGCCGTCG
TGCTCCCCGGAGTGGAGGCGGCCGAGCGCGCCGGGGTGCCCGCCTTCCTGGAGACCTCCGCGCCCCGCAA
CCTCCCCTTCTACGAGCGGCTCGGCTTCACCGTCACCGCCGACGTCGAGGTGCCCGAAGGACCGCGCACC
TGGTGCATGACCCGCAAGCCCGGTGCCTGACGCCCGCCCCACGACCCGCAGCGCCCGACCGAAAGGAGCG
CAGTGCTACGAGATTTCGATTCCACCGCCGCCTTCTATGAAAGGTTGGGCTTCGGAATCGTTTTCCGGGA
CGCCGGCTGGATGATCCTCCAGCGCGGGGATCTCATGCTGGAGTTCTTCGCCCACCCCAACTTGTTTATT
GCAGCTTATAATGGTTACAAATAAAGCAATAGCATCACAAATTTCACAAATAAAGCATTTTTTTCACTGC
ATTCTAGTTGTGGTTTGTCCAAACTCATCAATGTATCTTATCATGTCTGTATACCGTGGATCCGGCCGGC
CCCATAACTTCGTATAGTATACATTATACGAAGTTATCCCCTGCAGGCATGCAAGCTTGGCGTAATCATG
GTCATAGCTGTTTCCTGTGTGAAATTGTTATCCGCTCACAATTCCACACAACATACGAGCCGGAAGCATA
AAGTGTAAAGCCTGGGGTGCCTAATGAGTGAGCTAACTCACATTAATTGCGTTGCGCTCACTGCCCGCTT
TCCAGTCGGGAAACCTGTCGTGCCAGCTGCATTAATGAATCGGCCAACGCGCGGGGAGAGGCGGTTTGCG
TATTGGGCGCTCTTCCGCTTCCTCGCTCACTGACTCGCTGCGCTCGGTCGTTCGGCTGCGGCGAGCGGTA
TCAGCTCACTCAAAGGCGGTAATACGGTTATCCACAGAATCAGGGGATAACGCAGGAAAGAACATGTGAG
CAAAAGGCCAGCAAAAGGCCAGGAACCGTAAAAAGGCCGCGTTGCTGGCGTTTTTCCATAGGCTCCGCCC
CCCTGACGAGCATCACAAAAATCGACGCTCAAGTCAGAGGTGGCGAAACCCGACAGGACTATAAAGATAC
CAGGCGTTTCCCCCTGGAAGCTCCCTCGTGCGCTCTCCTGTTCCGACCCTGCCGCTTACCGGATACCTGT
CCGCCTTTCTCCCTTCGGGAAGCGTGGCGCTTTCTCATAGCTCACGCTGTAGGTATCTCAGTTCGGTGTA
GGTCGTTCGCTCCAAGCTGGGCTGTGTGCACGAACCCCCCGTTCAGCCCGACCGCTGCGCCTTATCCGGT
AACTATCGTCTTGAGTCCAACCCGGTAAGACACGACTTATCGCCACTGGCAGCAGCCACTGGTAACAGGA
TTAGCAGAGCGAGGTATGTAGGCGGTGCTACAGAGTTCTTGAAGTGGTGGCCTAACTACGGCTACACTAG
AAGAACAGTATTTGGTATCTGCGCTCTGCTGAAGCCAGTTACCTTCGGAAAAAGAGTTGGTAGCTCTTGA
TCCGGCAAACAAACCACCGCTGGTAGCGGTGGTTTTTTTGTTTGCAAGCAGCAGATTACGCGCAGAAAAA
AAGGATCTCAAGAAGATCCTTTGATCTTTTCTACGGGGTCTGACGCTCAGTGGAACGAAAACTCACGTTA
AGGGATTTTGGTCATGAGATTATCAAAAAGGATCTTCACCTAGATCCTTTTAAATTAAAAATGAAGTTTT
AAATCAATCTAAAGTATATATGAGTAAACTTGGTCTGACAGTTACCAATGCTTAATCAGTGAGGCACCTA
TCTCAGCGATCTGTCTATTTCGTTCATCCATAGTTGCCTGACTCCCCGTCGTGTAGATAACTACGATACG
GGAGGGCTTACCATCTGGCCCCAGTGCTGCAATGATACCGCGAGACCCACGCTCACCGGCTCCAGATTTA
TCAGCAATAAACCAGCCAGCCGGAAGGGCCGAGCGCAGAAGTGGTCCTGCAACTTTATCCGCCTCCATCC
AGTCTATTAATTGTTGCCGGGAAGCTAGAGTAAGTAGTTCGCCAGTTAATAGTTTGCGCAACGTTGTTGC
CATTGCTACAGGCATCGTGGTGTCACGCTCGTCGTTTGGTATGGCTTCATTCAGCTCCGGTTCCCAACGA
TCAAGGCGAGTTACATGATCCCCCATGTTGTGCAAAAAAGCGGTTAGCTCCTTCGGTCCTCCGATCGTTG
TCAGAAGTAAGTTGGCCGCAGTGTTATCACTCATGGTTATGGCAGCACTGCATAATTCTCTTACTGTCAT
GCCATCCGTAAGATGCTTTTCTGTGACTGGTGAGTACTCAACCAAGTCATTCTGAGAATAGTGTATGCGG
CGACCGAGTTGCTCTTGCCCGGCGTCAATACGGGATAATACCGCGCCACATAGCAGAACTTTAAAAGTGC
TCATCATTGGAAAACGTTCTTCGGGGCGAAAACTCTCAAGGATCTTACCGCTGTTGAGATCCAGTTCGAT
GTAACCCACTCGTGCACCCAACTGATCTTCAGCATCTTTTACTTTCACCAGCGTTTCTGGGTGAGCAAAA
ACAGGAAGGCAAAATGCCGCAAAAAAGGGAATAAGGGCGACACGGAAATGTTGAATACTCATACTCTTCC
TTTTTCAATATTATTGAAGCATTTATCAGGGTTATTGTCTCATGAGCGGATACATATTTGAATGTATTTA
GAAAAATAAACAAATAGGGGTTCCGCGCACATTTCCCCGAAAAGTGCCACCTGACGTCTAAGAAACCATT
ATTATCATGACATTAACCTATAAAAATAGGCGTATCACGAGGCCCTTTCGTC
Features (pLannotate 1.2.2; 23 found; start..end, strand, type, name):
    137..236     +  misc_feature   bom (fragment): basis of mobility region from pBR322
    242..399     -  CDS            lacZα (fragment): LacZα fragment of β-galactosidase; lacZ fragment
    409..442     -  protein_bind   loxP511: Cre-mediated recombination occurs in the 8-bp core sequence (GTATACAT). loxP511 sites are compatible with each other, but incompatible with wild-type loxP sites. Cre recombinase
    447..826     +  enhancer       CMV enhancer: human cytomegalovirus immediate early enhancer
   1104..2120    +  intron         chimeric intron: chimera between introns from chicken β-actin and rabbit β-globin
   2118..2174    +  CDS            HBB (fragment): HBB_LEPEU - Experimental evidence at protein level: Swiss-Prot protein existence level 1. Involved in oxygen transport from the lung to the various peripheral tissues. From Lepus europaeus (European hare).
   2269..2529    +  CDS            Taf3 (fragment): TAF3_MOUSE - Experimental evidence at protein level: Swiss-Prot protein existence level 1. Transcription factor TFIID is one of the general factors required for accurate and regulated initiation by RNA polymerase II. TFIID is a multimeric protein complex that plays a central role in mediating promoter responses to various activators and repressors. Required in complex with TBPL2 for the differentiation of myoblasts into myocytes. The complex replaces TFIID at specific promoters at an early stage in the differentiation process. From Mus musculus (Mouse).
   2653..2928    +  CDS            taf3 (fragment): TAF3_XENLA - Experimental evidence at transcript level: Swiss-Prot protein existence level 2. Transcription factor TFIID is one of the general factors required for accurate and regulated initiation by RNA polymerase II. TFIID is a multimeric protein complex that plays a central role in mediating promoter responses to various activators and repressors (By similarity). From Xenopus laevis (African clawed frog).
   3016..3732    +  CDS            EGFP: the original enhanced GFP (Yang et al., 1996) mammalian codon-optimized
   3855..4317    +  misc_feature   IRES: internal ribosome entry site (IRES) of the encephalomyocarditis virus (EMCV)
   4331..4930    +  CDS            PuroR: puromycin N-acetyltransferase; pac from Streptomyces alboniger; confers resistance to puromycin
   4979..5104    +  CDS            ble (fragment): BLE_KLEPN - Experimental evidence at protein level: Swiss-Prot protein existence level 1. Binding protein with a strong affinity to the bleomycin family of antibiotics. Binds to CL990; an antimitotic-antibiotic compound. From Klebsiella pneumoniae.
   5099..5220    +  polyA_signal   SV40 poly(A) signal: SV40 polyadenylation signal
   5254..5287    +  protein_bind   loxP511: Cre-mediated recombination occurs in the 8-bp core sequence (GTATACAT). loxP511 sites are compatible with each other, but incompatible with wild-type loxP sites. Cre recombinase
   5290..5308    +  misc_feature   MCS (fragment): pUC18/19 multiple cloning site
   5345..5361    -  protein_bind   lac operator: The lac repressor binds to the lac operator to inhibit transcription in E. coli. This inhibition can be relieved by adding lactose or isopropyl-β-D-thiogalactopyranoside (IPTG). lac repressor encoded by lacI
   5369..5399    -  promoter       lac promoter: promoter for the E. coli lac operon
   5414..5435    -  protein_bind   CAP binding site: CAP binding activates transcription in the presence of cAMP. E. coli catabolite activator protein
   5448..5540    -  CDS            lacI (fragment): lac repressor; lacI; The lac repressor binds to the lac operator to inhibit transcription in E. coli. This inhibition can be relieved by adding lactose or isopropyl-β-D-thiogalactopyranoside (IPTG).
   5723..6311    -  rep_origin     ori: high-copy-number ColE1/pMB1/pBR322/pUC origin of replication
   6482..7342    -  CDS            AmpR: β-lactamase; bla; confers resistance to ampicillin, carbenicillin, and related antibiotics
   7343..7447    -  promoter       AmpR promoter: bla
   7542..35      +  CDS            rop (fragment) (across the origin): Rop protein, which maintains plasmids at low copy number; rop
