[The description below was written by a language model from this plasmid's Addgene catalogue record and pLannotate feature annotations shown in this document.]
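Description:
pv6_TAF3_2xPhd is a mammalian expression and genomic targeting plasmid built on the parBit_v6 backbone, intended for generating stable cell lines by recombination-mediated cassette exchange (RMCE). In bacteria it is maintained as a high-copy plasmid through a ColE1/pUC-type origin and selected with ampicillin via the β-lactamase gene. The remaining backbone annotations (lacZα, lac promoter/operator, lacI, bom and rop fragments) are remnants of a pUC-style cloning vector.

The payload lies between two loxP511 sites annotated in opposite orientations. These heterospecific sites recombine with each other but not with wild-type loxP, so Cre can swap the flanked cassette into a pre-engineered genomic landing site carrying matching sites. Inside, a CAGGS promoter (the table annotates the CMV enhancer and the chimeric chicken β-actin/rabbit β-globin intron) drives a fusion protein made of two tandem copies of the PHD domain of mouse TAF3. These appear as two separate TAF3-matching segments, the second of which was assigned by the annotation software to a Xenopus homologue, although the catalogue lists the insert as mouse. The catalogue gives an N-terminal AviTag, a short acceptor peptide for BirA-mediated biotinylation that is not annotated in the table, and a C-terminal EGFP for visualisation. Downstream, an EMCV IRES allows puromycin N-acetyltransferase to be translated from the same transcript, linking drug selection to expression of the fusion, and an SV40 polyadenylation signal terminates the unit.

The stated purpose is cell line generation by RMCE and stable expression of this engineered PHD-domain protein. The associated publication title points to identifying the protein interactome at chromatin marks. The sequence record is labelled a partial NGS result.
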