Addgene plasmid #179399: pv6_TAF3_2xPhd
Purpose: Cell line generation via recombination-mediated cassette exchange (RMCE) and stable expression of TAF3_2xPhd
Depositing lab: Tuncay Baubec. Depositing organization: University of Zurich. Publication: ChromID identifies the protein interactome at chromatin marks. Villasenor R, Pfaendler R, Ambrosi C, Butz S, Giuliani S, Bryan E, Sheahan TW, Gable AL, Schmolka N, Manzo M, Wirz J, Feller C, von Mering C, Aebersold R, Voigt P, Baubec T. Nat Biotechnol. 2020 Mar 2. pii: 10.1038/s41587-020-0434-2. doi: 10.1038/s41587-020-0434-2. PubMed 32123383.
Backbone
  Vector backbone: parBit_v6
  Vector type: Mammalian Expression
Growth in bacteria
  Bacterial resistance: Ampicillin, 100 μg/mL
  Growth temperature: 37°C
  Growth strain: DH5alpha
  Copy number: High Copy
Gene/Insert
  Gene/Insert name: TAF3_2xPhd (alt name: 2x Phd domain of TAF3)
  Species: M. musculus (mouse)
  Promoter: CAGGS
  Tag / fusion protein: AviTag (N terminal on insert); EGFP (C terminal on insert)
  Cloning method: Gibson Cloning
  Sequencing primers: 5′ CTGGTTGTTGTGCTGTCTC
Terms and licenses: Academic/Nonprofit Terms; Industry Terms: Not Available to Industry
How to cite: pv6_TAF3_2xPhd was a gift from Tuncay Baubec (Addgene plasmid # 179399 ; http://n2t.net/addgene:179399 ; RRID:Addgene_179399)
